>Addgene plasmid #134881 | pCAT204 | addgene full sequence | sequence record 273743 | Addgene NGS Result
TTGCCCAAGGTGGCGCTGCCCCCTTGGAACCCCCGCACTCGCCGCCGTGAGGCTCGGGGGGCAGGCGGGC
GGGCTTCGCCCTTCGACTGCCCCCACTCGCATAGGCTTGGGTCGTTCCAGGCGCGTCAAGGCCAAGCCGC
TGCGCGGTCGCTGCGCGAGCCTTGACCCGCCTTCCACTTGGTGTCCAACCGGCAAGCGAAGCGCGCAGGC
CGCAGGCCGGAGGCTTTTCCCCAGAGAAAATTAAAAAAATTGATGGGGCAAGGCCGCAGGCCGCGCAGTT
GGAGCCGGTGGGTATGTGGTCGAAGGCTGGGTAGCCGGTGGGCAATCCCTGTGGTCAAGCTCGTGGGCAG
GCGCAGCCTGTCCATCAGCTTGTCCAGCAGGGTTGTCCACGGGCCGAGCGAAGCGAGCCAGCCGGTGGCC
GCTCGCGGCCATCGTCCACATATCCACGGGCTGGCAAGGGAGCGCAGCGACCGCGCAGGGCGAAGCCCGG
AGAGCAAGCCCGTAGGGCGCCGCAGCCGCCGTAGGCGGTCACGACTTTGCGAAGGGCCGGCCACCTGGTG
TCCCTGTTGATACCGGGAAGCCCTGGGCCAACTTTTGGCGAAAATGAGACGTTGATCGGCACGTAAGAGG
TTCCAACTTTCACCATAATGAAATAAGATCACTACCGGGCGTATTTTTTGAGTTATCGAGATTTTCAGGA
GCTAAGGAAGCTAAAATGGAGAAAAAAATCACTGGATATACCACCGTTGATATATCCCAATGGCATCGTA
AAGAACATTTTGAGGCATTTCAGTCAGTTGCTCAATGTACCTATAACCAGACCGTTCAGCTGGATATTAC
GGCCTTTTTAAAGACCGTAAAGAAAAATAAGCACAAGTTTTATCCGGCCTTTATTCACATTCTTGCCCGC
CTGATGAATGCTCATCCGGAATTCCGTATGGCAATGAAAGACGGTGAGCTGGTGATATGGGATAGTGTTC
ACCCTTGTTACACCGTTTTCCATGAGCAAACTGAAACGTTTTCATCGCTCTGGAGTGAATACCACGACGA
TTTCCGGCAGTTTCTACACATATATTCGCAAGATGTGGCGTGTTACGGTGAAAACCTGGCCTATTTCCCT
AAAGGGTTTATTGAGAATATGTTTTTCGTCTCAGCCAATCCCTGGGTGAGTTTCACCAGTTTTGATTTAA
ACGTGGCCAATATGGACAACTTCTTCGCCCCCGTTTTCACCATGGGCAAATATTATACGCAAGGCGACAA
GGTGCTGATGCCGCTGGCGATTCAGGTTCATCATGCCGTTTGTGATGGCTTCCATGTCGGCAGAATGCTT
AATGAATTACAACAGTACTGCGATGAGTGGCAGGGCGGGGCGTAATTTTTTTAAGGCAGTTATTGGTGCC
CTTAAACGCCTGGTTGCTACGCCTGAATAAGTGATAATAAGCGGATGAATGGCAGAAATTCGAAAGCAAA
TTCGACCCGGTCGTCGGTTCAGGGCAGGGTCGTTAAGGCGCGCCGCTTCACTCATTAGGCACCCCAGGCT
TTACACTTTATGCTTCCGGCTCGTATGTTGTGTGGAATTGTGAGCGGATAACAATTTCACACAGGAAACA
GCTATGACCATGATTACGCCAAGCGCGCAATTAACCCTCACTAAAGGGAACAAAAGCTGGGTACCGGGCC
CCCCCTCGAGGTCGACGGTATCGATAAGCTTGATATCGAATTCCTGCAGCCCGGGGGATCCACTAGTTCT
AGAGCGGCCGCCACCGCGGTGGAGCTCCAATTCGCCCTATAGTGAGTCGTATTACGCGCGCTCACTGGCC
GTCGTTTTACAACGTCGTGACTGGGAAAACCCTGGCGTTACCCAACTTAATCGCCTTGCAGCACATCCCC
CTTTCGCCAGCTGGCGTAATAGCGAAGAGGCCCGCACCGATCGCCCTTCCCAACAGTTGCGCAGCCTGAA
TGGCGAATGGAAATTGTAAGCGTTAATATTTTGTTAAAATTCGCGTTAAATTTTTGTTAAATCAGCTCAT
TTTTTAACCAATAGGCCGACTGCGATGAGTTAATTAAGTTCCAGACAAGGTATAGGGCGGCGAGGCGGCT
ACAGCCGATAGTCTGGAACAGCGCACTTACGGGTTGCTGCGCAACCCAAGTGCTACCGGCGCGGCAGCGT
GACCCGTGTCGGCGGCTCCAACGGCTCGCCATCGTCCAGAAAACACGGCTCATCGGGCATCGGCAGGCGC
TGCTGCCCGCGCCGTTCCCATTCCTCCGTTTCGGTCAAGGCTGGCAGGTCTGGTTCCATGCCCGGAATGC
CGGGCTGGCTGGGCGGCTCCTCGCCGGGGCCGGTCGGTAGTTGCTGCTCGCCCGGATACAGGGTCGGGAT
GCGGCGCAGGTCGCCATGCCCCAACAGCGATTCGTCCTGGTCGTCGTGATCAACCACCACGGCGGCACTG
AACACCGACAGGCGCAACTGGTCGCGGGGCTGGCCCCACGCCACGCGGTCATTGACCACGTAGGCCGACA
CGGTGCCGGGGCCGTTGAGCTTCACGACGGAGATCCAGCGCTCGGCCACCAAGTCCTTGACTGCGTATTG
GACCGTCCGCAAAGAACGTCCGATGAGCTTGGAAAGTGTCTTCTGGCTGACCACCACGGCGTTCTGGTGG
CCCATCTGCGCCACGAGGTGATGCAGCAGCATTGCCGCCGTGGGTTTCCTCGCAATAAGCCCGGCCCACG
CCTCATGCGCTTTGCGTTCCGTTTGCACCCAGTGACCGGGCTTGTTCTTGGCTTGAATGCCGATTTCTCT
GGACTGCGTGGCCATGCTTATCTCCATGCGGTAGGGGTGCCGCACGGTTGCGGCACCATGCGCAATCAGC
TGCAACTTTTCGGCAGCGCGACAACAATTATGCGTTGCGTAAAAGTGGCAGTCAATTACAGATTTTCTTT
AACCTACGCAATGAGCTATTGCGGGGGGTGCCGCAATGAGCTGTTGCGTACCCCCCTTTTTTAAGTTGTT
GATTTTTAAGTCTTTCGCATTTCGCCCTATATCTAGTTCTTTGGTGCCCAAAGAAGGGCACCCCTGCGGG
GTTCCCCCACGCCTTCGGCGCGGCTCCCCCTCCGGCAAAAAGTGGCCCCTCCGGGGCTTGTTGATCGACT
GCGCGGCCTTCGGCC
Features (pLannotate 1.2.2; 11 found; start..end, strand, type, name):
    613..715     +  promoter       cat promoter: promoter of the E. coli cat gene encoding chloramphenicol acetyltransferase
    716..1375    +  CDS            CmR: chloramphenicol acetyltransferase; cat; confers resistance to chloramphenicol
   1540..1570    +  promoter       lac promoter: promoter for the E. coli lac operon
   1578..1594    +  protein_bind   lac operator: The lac repressor binds to the lac operator to inhibit transcription in E. coli. This inhibition can be relieved by adding lactose or isopropyl-β-D-thiogalactopyranoside (IPTG). lac repressor encoded by lacI
   1639..1657    +  promoter       T3 promoter: promoter for bacteriophage T3 RNA polymerase
   1670..1777    -  misc_feature   MCS: pBluescript multiple cloning site
   1786..1804    -  promoter       T7 promoter: promoter for bacteriophage T7 RNA polymerase
   1812..1967    +  CDS            lacZα (fragment): LacZα fragment of β-galactosidase; lacZ fragment
   1971..2049    -  rep_origin     M13 ori (fragment): M13 bacteriophage origin of replication; arrow indicates direction of (+) strand synthesis
   2153..2815    -  CDS            pBBR1 Rep: replication protein for the broad-host-range plasmid pBBR1 from Bordetella bronchiseptica
   2816..422     -  rep_origin     pBBR1 oriV (across the origin): replication origin of the broad-host-range plasmid pBBR1 from Bordetella bronchiseptica; requires the pBBR1 Rep protein for replication
