[The description below was written by a language model from this plasmid's Addgene catalogue record and pLannotate feature annotations shown in this document.]
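Description:
pCAT204 is a small (about 3.2 kb) empty broad-host-range bacterial expression and cloning vector derived from pBBR1MCS-2 and assembled from modular parts by Golden Gate cloning. It replicates through the pBBR1 system from Bordetella bronchiseptica, carrying both the pBBR1 oriV and the gene for the pBBR1 Rep protein that the origin requires. This arrangement lets the plasmid be maintained in many Gram-negative species as well as in E. coli, where it is recorded as low copy. Selection is by chloramphenicol, provided by a chloramphenicol acetyltransferase gene (CmR) driven by its native cat promoter. No mobilisation function or kanamycin marker is annotated in the feature table.

The record lists no insert. The cloning region is the familiar pBluescript-type cassette: a lac promoter and lac operator lead into a multiple cloning site flanked by T3 and T7 phage promoters, followed by a fragment of the lacZα coding sequence. In this layout, a gene placed in the polylinker can be transcribed from the lac promoter, which is repressible by LacI and inducible with IPTG in hosts that supply the repressor. The phage promoters also permit transcription by T3 or T7 RNA polymerase. Because only a fragment of lacZα is annotated, the record does not establish whether blue/white screening works. A short remnant of an M13 origin is also detected, probably a non-functional leftover.

The associated publication concerns the pCAT vector series, developed to overcome inefficient electroporation of Cupriavidus necator H16. pCAT204 is therefore best viewed as a compact chassis for introducing and expressing genes in that organism and in other bacteria for synthetic biology work.
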