Addgene plasmid #134881: pCAT204
Purpose: (Empty Backbone) Bacterial expression
Depositing lab: Thomas Howard. Depositing organization: Newcastle University (UK). Publication: pCAT vectors overcome inefficient electroporation of Cupriavidus necator H16. Azubuike CC, Gatehouse AMR, Howard TP. N Biotechnol. 2021 Nov 25;65:20-30. doi: 10.1016/j.nbt.2021.07.003. Epub 2021 Jul 29. PubMed 34333160.
Backbone
  Vector backbone: pBBR1MCS-2
  Vector type: Bacterial Expression, Synthetic Biology
Growth in bacteria
  Bacterial resistance: Chloramphenicol, 25 μg/mL
  Growth temperature: 37°C
  Growth strain: DH5alpha
  Copy number: Low Copy
Gene/Insert
  Gene/Insert name: None
Terms and licenses: Academic/Nonprofit Terms; Industry Terms: Not Available to Industry
Depositor comments: Plasmid parts were assembled using Golden gate method
How to cite: pCAT204 was a gift from Thomas Howard (Addgene plasmid # 134881 ; http://n2t.net/addgene:134881 ; RRID:Addgene_134881)
